Addgene plasmid #229994: pBHM2652
Purpose: Carries AID* tag, empty sgRNA, and amdS marker
Depositing lab: Hiten Madhani. Depositing organization: University of California, San Francisco (UCSF).
Backbone
  Vector backbone: pRS316
  Backbone size w/o insert (bp): 4806
  Total vector size (bp): 8934
  Vector type: Bacterial Expression, Yeast Expression
  Selectable markers: URA3 ; amdS
Growth in bacteria
  Bacterial resistance: Ampicillin, 100 μg/mL
  Growth temperature: 37°C
  Growth strain: DH5alpha
  Copy number: High Copy
Gene/Insert
  Gene/Insert name: AID* - empty sgRNA - amdS
  Insert size (bp): 4107
  Tag / fusion protein: 2xFLAG
Terms and licenses: Academic/Nonprofit Terms; Industry Terms: Not Available to Industry
How to cite: pBHM2652 was a gift from Hiten Madhani (Addgene plasmid # 229994 ; http://n2t.net/addgene:229994 ; RRID:Addgene_229994)
