[The description below was written by a language model from this plasmid's Addgene catalogue record and pLannotate feature annotations shown in this document.]
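Description:
pBHM2652 is an 8.9 kb shuttle plasmid built on pRS316, a low-copy yeast centromeric vector. It keeps the standard backbone elements: a high-copy ColE1/pUC origin and the ampicillin-resistance gene (β-lactamase with its own promoter) for propagation in E. coli, an f1 origin, the S. cerevisiae URA3 gene with its promoter (an auxotrophic marker that can be counterselected with 5-FOA), and a CEN6/ARS element for stable maintenance in budding yeast. The cloning region is flanked by the pBluescript-derived lac promoter/operator, lacZα remnants, and T3 and T7 promoters.

The roughly 4.1 kb insert holds three modules in series. The first is an AID* degron, annotated as a mini-AID fragment derived from Arabidopsis IAA17, which confers auxin-inducible degradation on a fused protein when TIR1 is present. It is followed by FLAG epitopes, catalogued as 2xFLAG and detected by the annotation software as a partial match to a multi-FLAG tag. The second module is an sgRNA cassette containing the S. pyogenes Cas9 guide RNA scaffold. The record describes it as "empty", meaning no targeting spacer has been inserted, and the promoter driving it is not annotated. The third is the Aspergillus nidulans amdS gene, encoding acetamidase, which allows selection of fungal cells on acetamide. Its regulatory sequences are also not annotated.

The arrangement suggests a template or cloning intermediate for CRISPR-assisted C-terminal tagging of endogenous genes with a FLAG-tagged degron, with a gene-specific guide added and integrants selected via amdS. However, the record does not state the intended target organism or the exact workflow.
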