Features (pLannotate 1.2.2; 22 found; start..end, strand, type, name):
      1..589     +  rep_origin     ori: high-copy-number ColE1/pMB1/pBR322/pUC origin of replication
    772..864     +  CDS            lacI (fragment): lac repressor; lacI; The lac repressor binds to the lac operator to inhibit transcription in E. coli. This inhibition can be relieved by adding lactose or isopropyl-β-D-thiogalactopyranoside (IPTG).
    877..898     +  protein_bind   CAP binding site: CAP binding activates transcription in the presence of cAMP. E. coli catabolite activator protein
    913..943     +  promoter       lac promoter: promoter for the E. coli lac operon
    951..967     +  protein_bind   lac operator: The lac repressor binds to the lac operator to inhibit transcription in E. coli. This inhibition can be relieved by adding lactose or isopropyl-β-D-thiogalactopyranoside (IPTG). lac repressor encoded by lacI
   1012..1030    +  promoter       T3 promoter: promoter for bacteriophage T3 RNA polymerase
   1042..1063    -  misc_feature   MCS (fragment): pBluescript multiple cloning site
   1083..1217    +  CDS            mini-AID (fragment): minimal degron from the auxin-responsive IAA17 protein of Arabidopsis thaliana (Kubota et al., 2013) acts as an auxin-inducible degron (AID) in the presence of TIR1
   1241..1269    +  CDS            5xFLAG (fragment): five tandem FLAG® epitope tags
   2167..2242    -  misc_RNA       gRNA scaffold: guide RNA scaffold for the Streptococcus pyogenes CRISPR/Cas9 system
   2766..4412    -  CDS            amdS: acetamidase from Aspergillus nidulans; amdS; confers ability to process acetamide for selection in fungal cells
   5210..5228    -  promoter       T7 promoter: promoter for bacteriophage T7 RNA polymerase
   5231..5388    +  CDS            lacZα (fragment): LacZα fragment of β-galactosidase; lacZ fragment
   5392..5820    +  rep_origin     f1 ori (sequence partly withheld): f1 bacteriophage origin of replication; arrow indicates direction of (+) strand synthesis
   5848..5899    -  misc_feature   bom (fragment): basis of mobility region from pBR322
   5978..6781    -  CDS            URA3: orotidine-5'-phosphate decarboxylase, required for uracil biosynthesis; S. cerevisiae URA3; yeast auxotrophic marker, counterselectable with 5-fluoroorotic acid (5-FOA)
   6782..6997    -  promoter       URA3 promoter: S. cerevisiae URA3
   7005..7054    -  misc_feature   bom (fragment): basis of mobility region from pBR322
   7156..7191    -  CDS            rop (fragment): Rop protein, which maintains plasmids at low copy number; rop
   7259..7762    -  misc_feature   CEN/ARS: S. cerevisiae CEN6 centromere fused to an autonomously replicating sequence
   7799..7903    +  promoter       AmpR promoter: bla
   7904..8764    +  CDS            AmpR: β-lactamase; bla; confers resistance to ampicillin, carbenicillin, and related antibiotics
>Addgene plasmid #229994 | pBHM2652 | addgene full sequence | sequence record 461120 | Addgene NGS Result
TTGAGATCCTTTTTTTCTGCGCGTAATCTGCTGCTTGCAAACAAAAAAACCACCGCTACCAGCGGTGGTT
TGTTTGCCGGATCAAGAGCTACCAACTCTTTTTCCGAAGGTAACTGGCTTCAGCAGAGCGCAGATACCAA
ATACTGTTCTTCTAGTGTAGCCGTAGTTAGGCCACCACTTCAAGAACTCTGTAGCACCGCCTACATACCT
CGCTCTGCTAATCCTGTTACCAGTGGCTGCTGCCAGTGGCGATAAGTCGTGTCTTACCGGGTTGGACTCA
AGACGATAGTTACCGGATAAGGCGCAGCGGTCGGGCTGAACGGGGGGTTCGTGCACACAGCCCAGCTTGG
AGCGAACGACCTACACCGAACTGAGATACCTACAGCGTGAGCTATGAGAAAGCGCCACGCTTCCCGAAGG
GAGAAAGGCGGACAGGTATCCGGTAAGCGGCAGGGTCGGAACAGGAGAGCGCACGAGGGAGCTTCCAGGG
GGAAACGCCTGGTATCTTTATAGTCCTGTCGGGTTTCGCCACCTCTGACTTGAGCGTCGATTTTTGTGAT
GCTCGTCAGGGGGGCGGAGCCTATGGAAAAACGCCAGCAACGCGGCCTTTTTACGGTTCCTGGCCTTTTG
CTGGCCTTTTGCTCACATGTTCTTTCCTGCGTTATCCCCTGATTCTGTGGATAACCGTATTACCGCCTTT
GAGTGAGCTGATACCGCTCGCCGCAGCCGAACGACCGAGCGCAGCGAGTCAGTGAGCGAGGAAGCGGAAG
AGCGCCCAATACGCAAACCGCCTCTCCCCGCGCGTTGGCCGATTCATTAATGCAGCTGGCACGACAGGTT
TCCCGACTGGAAAGCGGGCAGTGAGCGCAACGCAATTAATGTGAGTTAGCTCACTCATTAGGCACCCCAG
GCTTTACACTTTATGCTTCCGGCTCGTATGTTGTGTGGAATTGTGAGCGGATAACAATTTCACACAGGAA
ACAGCTATGACCATGATTACGCCAAGCTCGAAATTAACCCTCACTAAAGGGAACAAAAGCTGGTACCGGG
CCCCCCCTCGAGGGGTTCTGGATCCGGAGGTAGTCCTAAAGATCCAGCCAAACCTCCGGCCAAGGCACAA
GTTGTGGGATGGCCACCGGTGAGATCATACCGGAAGAACGTGATGGTTTCCTGCCAAAAATCAAGCGGTG
GCCCGGAGGCGGCGGCGTTCGTGAAGGGGTCAGGGTCAGATTATAAAGATGACGATGACAAGGATTATAA
AGATGACGATGACAAGTAATTACTTATGTAGTGACCCTTCTTACGCGTAATATGCATCGGATGACTGTTG
CTACTTGTGCTTCTTACGTTTTGTGTCTTATTTGCTGATGTATACCTCTGCGCTTCAAAATCTTCATTGC
CGTGATATATCATTCCATGTCGTTTGTCCGTTATTGGATTCCCGATAGTTGTCCGCGAAATCGAATATTT
CTCGGCTGACGACGTCTCTTGCAACAATAAAATGGCCATCACTGTTGAAATTTGCACGAGAGCTATAACT
TGGAATAACCTTCGTTGCTGCTTTATTTTAGTGCTTTCAACTATTTACTCATTCTCAGGTCGCCACCATC
GCATTGATATCGTTCCTTCCATCCTTCCTTTCCTTTAGTCGGTCACGTCTTCCTTAATCCGTCACTCCTT
TTTTCAGTCGTTCCTGGAGATCACCACGAAATAATCTCGACATGCACTGACCATCTCGGTTCTGTGGACT
GTCATGCTAAGAGAGTTCATGTTGTAATAATAGTTTGTTGCATGGAAAGAACGGGGAAAGAAGCAAGAAA
CAGATGTACAGAATTACCGATGTCTCTACGCATCCCTGACCTCGTCCTTCCTACCGCAACCGCACTTCCA
CCTGCTCACACGTCCTCGTTAATGCCTTGAATCTCAGCCACACACTTACCTCGCCTCGACGCTTGTCGGG
CCAGGGCACCCCCTTCATCAACCTGGGAAGAGTTGGCGGGGCAAACGGAGGAGGGATGGGGCAGGAAGAG
GGGGATGGCGCACGTCGAGTGGATTTGGAAGAAAAGGGGTTGGTCGAGGTGGAAGTCGAAGCGAAGATGT
TGAATGTCATGTTTGGGAACGGGGGATCTTTAGAAGACTATGAGATTGAACGAGCTTGATAAAAAAGCAC
CGACTCGGTGCCACTTTTTCAAGTTGATAACGGACTAGCCTTATTTTAACTTGCTATTTCTAGCTCTAAA
ACCTAGGCATGAGGATATCTCGCATCTAGCAACAGTATACCCTGCCGGTGTATGTGCAATTTCCACTTTG
GCGGATAACGGAAGCAAATAAGACGGCGGTCCACGCCGTCTCAGTGTTTTTTTATTTTTTTCCCGTCATC
CATTGTTTTTCTCCTCACCTCTTCATTCTCAACAAATGGTTATAATTATCGGTCACACCTGCAGGTTACC
ATTGTCCTTGCACGTATACTTTGCATGCATGCCGATCAATTTAAAAAATAAATGAACTGTAATAATCATG
CTTTGTTTTTAGTTCTAATGCAAGGGGGATCCACTAGTTGCCATGAAGATCCTGAGGATTCAACGGCGTT
GCTGAGGGTGGGAAGGATGGTATTGTTGTCTGTAGATAGATTAATGGGCATATAATGTCAAAAAAGATGA
TTGACACGATGTCTGTCTCGAATTCGCAGTGTGCTAAAATTGTATCACTTCTCTAATATGTATATATACA
CCCTCTAAGGAAAATTAACCCCTTACCGCCTTCACCTATGGAGTCACCACATTTCCCAGCAACTTCCCCA
CTTCCTCTGCAATCGCCAACGTCCTCTCTTCACTGAGTCTCCGTCCGATAACCTGCACTGCAACCGGTGC
CCCATGGTACGCCTCCGGATCATACTCTTCCTGCACGAGGGCATCAAGCTCACTAACCGCCTTGAAACTC
TCATTCTTCTTATCGATGTTCTTATCCGCAAAGGTAACCGGAACAACCACGCTCGTGAAATCCAGCAGGT
TGATCACAGAGGCATACCCATAGTACCGGAACTGGTCATGCCGTACCGCAGCGGTAGGCGTAATCGGCGC
GATGATGGCGTCCAGTTCCTTCCCGGCCTTTTCTTCAGCCTCCCGCCATTTCTCAAGGTACTCCATCTGG
TAATTCCACTTCTGGAGATGCGTGTCCCAGAGCTCGTTCATGTTAACAGCTTTGATGTTCGGGTTCAGTA
GGTCTTTGATATTTGGAATCGCCGGCTCGCCGGATGCACTGATATCGCGCATTACGTCGGCGCTGCCGTC
AGCCGCGTAGATATGGGAGATGAGATCGTGGCCGAAATCGTGCTTGTATGGCGTCCACGGGGTCACGGTG
TGACCGGCTTTGGCGAGTGCGGCGACGGTGGTTTCCACGCCGCGCAGGATAGGAGGGTGTGGAAGGACAT
TGCCGTCGAAGTTGTAGTAGCCGATATTGAGCCCGCCGTTCTTGATCTTGGAGGCAATAATGTCCGACTC
GGACTGGCGCCAGGGCATGGGGATGACCTTGGAGTCGTATTTCCATGGCTCCTGACCGAGGACGGATTTG
GTGAAGAGGCGGAGGTCCTCAACAGAGTGCGTAATCGGCCCGACAACGCTGTGCACCGTCTCCTGACCCT
CCATGCTGTTCGCCATCTTTGCATACGGCAGCCGCCCATGACTCGGCCTTAGACCGTACAGGAAGTTGAA
CGCGGCCGGCACTCGAATCGAGCCACCGATATCCGTTCCTACACCGATGACGCCACCACGAATCCCAACG
ATCGCACCCTCACCACCAGAACTGCCGCCGCACGACCAGTTCTTGTTGCGTGGGTTGACGGTGCGCCCGA
TGATGTTGTTGACTGTCTCGCAGACCATCAGGGTCTGCGGGACAGAGGTCTTGACGTAGAAGACGGCACC
GGCTTTGCGGAGCATGGTTGTCAGAACCGAGTCCCCTTCGTCGTACTTGTTTAGCCATGAGATGTAGCCC
ATTGATGTTTCGTAGCCCTTGACTCGAAGCTGGTCTTTGAGAGAGATGGGGAGGCCATGGAGTGGACCAA
CGGGTCTCTTGTGCTTTGCGTAGTATTCATCGAGTTCCCTTGCCTGCGCGAGAGCGGCGTCAGGGAAGAA
CTCGTGGGCGCAGTTTGTTAACTGCTGGGCGATTGCTGCCCGTTTACAGAATGCTAGCGTAACTTCCACC
GAGGTCAACTCTCCGGCCGCCAGCTTGGACACAAGATCTGCAGCGGAGGCCTCTGTGATCTTCAGTTCGG
CCTCTGAAAGGATCCCCGATTTCTTTGGGAAATCAATAACGCTGTCTTCCGCAGGCAGCGTCTGGACTTT
CCATTCATCAGGGATGGTTTTTGCGAGGCGGGCGCGCTTATCAGCGGCCAGTTCTTCCCAGGATTGAGGC
ATAGACATGTTGGGCGAGTTTACTAATGGAAAAAGACAATTAGCAAAGAGGCTGCATATTAGGAGACGCG
GTGAAGATTGGGGAGGACAATAGGGTCCGTGCACCAAAAAGTCCTGACGGCAGCTCTGTTCAACGCACAT
CCATCTCTTCCAGCTATGCGTGTGGCACCAGCACGGATGGATTGTTGCACCAAAAGGACAAGGCGAGATG
GATGCAGGTCGAGGCGATGCGGTGCTATCGGCCCTCGTTGTCGAACGCCACGTCGTCCTCTCGGCGACCG
TCAATCCTGGAAGGAAATGACCAAGCGTGCACCCAGCATCCAGCATCCAACATCCAGCACCCAGCACCTA
GCACCCATGATCCAATGGCCGGCATGCAGATCAGCGTGGGGAGAGCACCATCTAGCAGCCCCTGGCAGGC
CCAGCATTGTGCTCGGATGTGCGATAGGCGGTGGGTGCGATAAGGTGGATTAGTGGAGGATGGAGGACTG
AGTGGCGGGCAAGGGAAGGGGGCGGGAAGATGACTCACCTTGGGCAGTGGGTGGGGGATGCGGTATAGGG
GATGTATGTGGATGCTGGCGGAGGATAGAAGCTGTAAGCTGAGCTGGTGCCAACGGTGACGCTGTGAGAG
TGGTCTCGGCGACCCTGACGGCGACTCGGCGTTACCCCGTGTGGCACACCGGACGCGCGTCGAGTGACGT
TGCTGCTATTGTTGTTACCATCATCCTCTCCTCCGACAACCATACACTCAGTGCACACCATGCCACTCGA
ATCCTGCATGCGGTGGAGCTCCAATTCGCCCTATAGTGAGTCGTATTACAATTCACTGGCCGTCGTTTTA
CAACGTCGTGACTGGGAAAACCCTGGCGTTACCCAACTTAATCGCCTTGCAGCACATCCCCCTTTCGCCA
GCTGGCGTAATAGCGAAGAGGCCCGCACCGATCGCCCTTCCCAACAGTTGCGCAGCCTGAATGGCGAATG
G
[124 nt withheld, positions 5392-5515]
C
[91 nt withheld, positions 5517-5607]
A
[49 nt withheld, positions 5609-5657]
CCTTTGACGTTGGAGTCCACGTTCTTT
[37 nt withheld, positions 5685-5721]
ACCCTATCTCGGTCTATTCTTTTGATTTATAAGGGATTTTGCCGATTTCGGCCTATTGGTTAAAAAATGA
GCTGATTTAACAAAAATTTAACGCGAATTTTAACAAAATATTAACGCTTACAATTTCCTGATGCGGTATT
TTCTCCTTACGCATCTGTGCGGTATTTCACACCGCATAGGGTAATAACTGATATAATTAAATTGAAGCTC
TAATTTGTGAGTTTAGTATACATGCATTTACTTATAATACAGTTTTTTAGTTTTGCTGGCCGCATCTTCT
CAAATATGCTTCCCAGCCTGCTTTTCTGTAACGTTCACCCTCTACCTTAGCATCCCTTCCCTTTGCAAAT
AGTCCTCTTCCAACAATAATAATGTCAGATCCTGTAGAGACCACATCATCCACGGTTCTATACTGTTGAC
CCAATGCGTCTCCCTTGTCATCTAAACCCACACCGGGTGTCATAATCAACCAATCGTAACCTTCATCTCT
TCCACCCATGTCTCTTTGAGCAATAAAGCCGATAACAAAATCTTTGTCGCTCTTCGCAATGTCAACAGTA
CCCTTAGTATATTCTCCAGTAGATAGGGAGCCCTTGCATGACAATTCTGCTAACATCAAAAGGCCTCTAG
GTTCCTTTGTTACTTCTTCTGCCGCCTGCTTCAAACCGCTAACAATACCTGGGCCCACCACACCGTGTGC
ATTCGTAATGTCTGCCCATTCTGCTATTCTGTATACACCCGCAGAGTACTGCAATTTGACTGTATTACCA
ATGTCAGCAAATTTTCTGTCTTCGAAGAGTAAAAAATTGTACTTGGCGGATAATGCCTTTAGCGGCTTAA
CTGTGCCCTCCATGGAAAAATCAGTCAAGATATCCACATGTGTTTTTAGTAAACAAATTTTGGGACCTAA
TGCTTCAACTAACTCCAGTAATTCCTTGGTGGTACGAACATCCAATGAAGCACACAAGTTTGTTTGCTTT
TCGTGCATGATATTAAATAGCTTGGCAGCAACAGGACTAGGATGAGTAGCAGCACGTTCCTTATATGTAG
CTTTCGACATGATTTATCTTCGTTTCCTGCAGGTTTTTGTTCTGTGCAGTTGGGTTAAGAATACTGGGCA
ATTTCATGTTTCTTCAACACTACATATGCGTATATATACCAATCTAAGTCTGTGCTCCTTCCTTCGTTCT
TCCTTCTGTTCGGAGATTACCGAATCAAAAAAATTTCAAGGAAACCGAAATCAAAAAAAAGAATAAAAAA
AAAATGATGAATTGAAAAGGTGGTATGGTGCACTCTCAGTACAATCTGCTCTGATGCCGCATAGTTAAGC
CAGCCCCGACACCCGCCAACACCCGCTGACGCGCCCTGACGGGCTTGTCTGCTCCCGGCATCCGCTTACA
GACAAGCTGTGACCGTCTCCGGGAGCTGCATGTGTCAGAGGTTTTCACCGTCATCACCGAAACGCGCGAG
ACGAAAGGGCCTCGTGATACGCCTATTTTTATAGGTTAATGTCATGATAATAATGGTTTCTTAGACGGAT
CGCTTGCCTGTAACTTACACGCGCCTCGTATCTTTTAATGATGGAATAATTTGGGAATTTACTCTGTGTT
TATTTATTTTTATGTTTTGTATTTGGATTTTAGAAAGTAAATAAAGAAGGTAGAAGAGTTACGGAATGAA
GAAAAAAAAATAAACAAAGGTTTAAAAAATTTCAACAAAAAGCGTACTTTACATATATATTTATTAGACA
AGAAAAGCAGATTAAATAGATATACATTCGATTAACGATAAGTAAAATGTAAAATCACAGGATTTTCGTG
TGTGGTCTTCTACACAGACAAGATGAAACAATTCGGCATTAATACCTGAGAGCAGGAAGAGCAAGATAAA
AGGTAGTATTTGTTGGCGATCCCCCTAGAGTCTTTTACATCTTCGGAAAACAAAAACTATTTTTTCTTTA
ATTTCTTTTTTTACTTTCTATTTTTAATTTATATATTTATATTAAAAAATTTAAATTATAATTATTTTTA
TAGCACGTGATGAAAAGGACCCAGGTGGCACTTTTCGGGGAAATGTGCGCGGAACCCCTATTTGTTTATT
TTTCTAAATACATTCAAATATGTATCCGCTCATGAGACAATAACCCTGATAAATGCTTCAATAATATTGA
AAAAGGAAGAGTATGAGTATTCAACATTTCCGTGTCGCCCTTATTCCCTTTTTTGCGGCATTTTGCCTTC
CTGTTTTTGCTCACCCAGAAACGCTGGTGAAAGTAAAAGATGCTGAAGATCAGTTGGGTGCACGAGTGGG
TTACATCGAACTGGATCTCAACAGCGGTAAGATCCTTGAGAGTTTTCGCCCCGAAGAACGTTTTCCAATG
ATGAGCACTTTTAAAGTTCTGCTATGTGGCGCGGTATTATCCCGTATTGACGCCGGGCAAGAGCAACTCG
GTCGCCGCATACACTATTCTCAGAATGACTTGGTTGAGTACTCACCAGTCACAGAAAAGCATCTTACGGA
TGGCATGACAGTAAGAGAATTATGCAGTGCTGCCATAACCATGAGTGATAACACTGCGGCCAACTTACTT
CTGACAACGATCGGAGGACCGAAGGAGCTAACCGCTTTTTTGCACAACATGGGGGATCATGTAACTCGCC
TTGATCGTTGGGAACCGGAGCTGAATGAAGCCATACCAAACGACGAGCGTGACACCACGATGCCTGTAGC
AATGGCAACAACGTTGCGCAAACTATTAACTGGCGAACTACTTACTCTAGCTTCCCGGCAACAATTAATA
GACTGGATGGAGGCGGATAAAGTTGCAGGACCACTTCTGCGCTCGGCCCTTCCGGCTGGCTGGTTTATTG
CTGATAAATCTGGAGCCGGTGAGCGTGGGTCTCGCGGTATCATTGCAGCACTGGGGCCAGATGGTAAGCC
CTCCCGTATCGTAGTTATCTACACGACGGGGAGTCAGGCAACTATGGATGAACGAAATAGACAGATCGCT
GAGATAGGTGCCTCACTGATTAAGCATTGGTAACTGTCAGACCAAGTTTACTCATATATACTTTAGATTG
ATTTAAAACTTCATTTTTAATTTAAAAGGATCTAGGTGAAGATCCTTTTTGATAATCTCATGACCAAAAT
CCCTTAACGTGAGTTTTCGTTCCACTGAGCGTCAGACCCCGTAGAAAAGATCAAAGGATCTTC
